Addgene plasmid #136323: pBabe-EGFP-Hu_Plk1(WT)
Purpose: Retroviral expression of human Plk1-WT with N-terminal EGFP
Depositing lab: Guillermo de Cárcer & Marcos Malumbres. Depositing organization: Centro Nacional de Investigaciones Oncologicas (CNIO).
Backbone
  Vector backbone: pDEST_babe EGFP
  Vector type: Mammalian Expression, Retroviral
  Selectable markers: Puromycin
Growth in bacteria
  Bacterial resistance: Ampicillin, 100 μg/mL
  Growth temperature: 37°C
  Growth strain: NEB Stable
  Copy number: Unknown
Gene/Insert
  Gene/Insert name: PLK1
  Species: H. sapiens (human)
  Entrez Gene: PLK1 (a.k.a. PLK, STPK13)
  Cloning method: Gateway Cloning
Terms and licenses: Academic/Nonprofit Terms; Industry Terms: Not Available to Industry
How to cite: pBabe-EGFP-Hu_Plk1(WT) was a gift from Guillermo de Cárcer & Marcos Malumbres (Addgene plasmid # 136323 ; http://n2t.net/addgene:136323 ; RRID:Addgene_136323)
