[The description below was written by a language model from this plasmid's Addgene catalogue record and pLannotate feature annotations shown in this document.]
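Description:
pBabe-EGFP-Hu_Plk1(WT) is a 7.8 kb gammaretroviral mammalian expression plasmid built on a Gateway-adapted pBabe backbone (pDEST_babe EGFP). It delivers wild-type human Polo-like kinase 1 fused at its N-terminus to EGFP. In bacteria it is maintained through a high-copy ColE1/pUC-type origin and an ampicillin resistance gene (β-lactamase) driven by its own bla promoter. A short lacI fragment is also annotated in the backbone and appears to be a non-functional remnant.

The proviral region is flanked by Moloney murine leukemia virus long terminal repeats. Downstream of the 5' LTR lie a packaging signal (Ψ) and a truncated gag segment lacking its start codon; together these promote efficient encapsidation of the vector RNA when the plasmid is introduced into a packaging cell line that supplies the viral proteins in trans. No separate internal promoter is annotated upstream of the fusion gene, so expression is presumably driven by the 5' LTR, as is usual for pBabe vectors. The EGFP coding sequence is followed by an attB1 site, the human PLK1 open reading frame and an attB2 site. This is the arrangement left by Gateway recombination of a PLK1 entry clone into the destination vector, with the attB1 sequence forming part of the linker between EGFP and the kinase. An SV40 enhancer/early promoter then drives puromycin N-acetyltransferase, which allows selection of stably transduced cells.

PLK1 is a serine/threonine kinase that regulates centrosome maturation, spindle assembly, cohesin removal, mitotic exit and cytokinesis. The construct is therefore suited to stable expression and live or fixed-cell visualization of fluorescently tagged wild-type PLK1 in mammalian cells.
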