Features (pLannotate 1.2.2; 15 found; start..end, strand, type, name):
      8..477     +  LTR            LTR: long terminal repeat from Moloney murine leukemia virus
    601..875     +  misc_feature   MESV Ψ (fragment): packaging signal of murine embryonic stem cell virus
    942..1358    +  CDS            gag (truncated): truncated Moloney murine leukemia virus (MMLV) gag gene lacking the start codon
   1388..2104    +  CDS            EGFP: EGFP is a basic (constitutively fluorescent) green fluorescent protein published in 1996, derived from Aequorea victoria. It is reported to be a rapidly-maturing weak dimer with moderate acid sensitivity.
   2111..2135    +  protein_bind   attB1: mutant version of attB; recombination site for the Gateway® BP reaction BP Clonase™
   2156..3964    +  CDS            PLK1: PLK1_HUMAN - Also known as PLK. Experimental evidence at protein level: Swiss-Prot protein existence level 1. Serine/threonine-protein kinase that performs several important functions throughout M phase of the cell cycle, including the regulation of centrosome maturation and spindle assembly, the removal of cohesins from chromosome arms, the inactivation of anaphase- promoting complex/cyclosome (APC/C) inhibitors, and the regulation of mitotic exit and cytokinesis. Polo-like kinase proteins acts by binding and phosphorylating proteins are that already phosphorylated on a specific motif recogni
   3988..4012    -  protein_bind   attB2: mutant version of attB; recombination site for the Gateway® BP reaction BP Clonase™
   4094..4423    +  promoter       SV40 promoter: SV40 enhancer and early promoter
   4433..5032    +  CDS            PuroR: puromycin N-acetyltransferase; pac from Streptomyces alboniger; confers resistance to puromycin
   5131..5252    +  LTR            3' LTR (ΔU3) (fragment): self-inactivating 3' long terminal repeat (LTR) from Moloney murine leukemia virus
   5253..5722    +  LTR            LTR: long terminal repeat from Moloney murine leukemia virus
   5788..5840    -  CDS            lacI (fragment): lac repressor; lacI; The lac repressor binds to the lac operator to inhibit transcription in E. coli. This inhibition can be relieved by adding lactose or isopropyl-β-D-thiogalactopyranoside (IPTG).
   6023..6611    -  rep_origin     ori: high-copy-number ColE1/pMB1/pBR322/pUC origin of replication
   6771..7631    -  CDS            AmpR: β-lactamase; bla; confers resistance to ampicillin, carbenicillin, and related antibiotics
   7632..7736    -  promoter       AmpR promoter: bla
>Addgene plasmid #136323 | pBabe-EGFP-Hu_Plk1(WT) | addgene full sequence | sequence record 270412 | Addgene NGS Result
CTGCAGCCTGAATATGGGCCAAACAGGATATCTGTGGTAAGCAGTTCCTGCCCCGGCTCAGGGCCAAGAA
CAGATGGAACAGCTGAATATGGGCCAAACAGGATATCTGTGGTAAGCAGTTCCTGCCCCGGCTCAGGGCC
AAGAACAGATGGTCCCCAGATGCGGTCCAGCCCTCAGCAGTTTCTAGAGAACCATCAGATGTTTCCAGGG
TGCCCCAAGGACCTGAAATGACCCTGTGCCTTATTTGAACTAACCAATCAGTTCGCTTCTCGCTTCTGTT
CGCGCGCTTCTGCTCCCCGAGCTCAATAAAAGAGCCCACAACCCCTCACTCGGGGCGCCAGTCCTCCGAT
TGACTGAGTCGCCCGGGTACCCGTGTATCCAATAAACCCTCTTGCAGTTGCATCCGACTTGTGGTCTCGC
TGTTCCTTGGGAGGGTCTCCTCTGAGTGATTGACTACCCGTCAGCGGGGGTCTTTCATTTGGGGGCTCGT
CCGGGATCGGGAGACCCCTGCCCAGGGACCACCGACCCACCACCGGGAGGCAAGCTGGCCAGCAACTTAT
CTGTGTCTGTCCGATTGTCTAGTGTCTATGACTGATTTTATGCGCCTGCGTCGGTACTAGTTAGCTAACT
AGCTCTGTATCTGGCGGACCCGTGGTGGAACTGACGAGTTCTGAACACCCGGCCGCAACCCTGGGAGACG
TCCCAGGGACTTTGGGGGCCGTTTTTGTGGCCCGACCTGAGGAAGGGAGTCGATGTGGAATCCGACCCCG
TCAGGATATGTGGTTCTGGTAGGAGACGAGAACCTAAAACAGTTCCCGCCTCCGTCTGAATTTTTGCTTT
CGGTTTGGAACCGAAGCCGCGCGTCTTGTCTGCTGCAGCGCTGCAGCATCGTTCTGTGTTGTCTCTGTCT
GACTGTGTTTCTGTATTTGTCTGAAAATTAGGGCCAGACTGTTACCACTCCCTTAAGTTTGACCTTAGGT
CACTGGAAAGATGTCGAGCGGATCGCTCACAACCAGTCGGTAGATGTCAAGAAGAGACGTTGGGTTACCT
TCTGCTCTGCAGAATGGCCAACCTTTAACGTCGGATGGCCGCGAGACGGCACCTTTAACCGAGACCTCAT
CACCCAGGTTAAGATCAAGGTCTTTTCACCTGGCCCGCATGGACACCCAGACCAGGTCCCCTACATCGTG
ACCTGGGAAGCCTTGGCTTTTGACCCCCCTCCCTGGGTCAAGCCCTTTGTACACCCTAAGCCTCCGCCTC
CTCTTCCTCCATCCGCCCCGTCTCTCCCCCTTGAACCTCCTCGTTCGACCCCGCCTCGATCCTCCCTTTA
TCCAGCCCTCACTCCTTCTCTAGGCGCCGGCCGGATCCGTTTAAACTTAAGCTTACGATGGTGAGCAAGG
GCGAGGAGCTGTTCACCGGGGTGGTGCCCATCCTGGTCGAGCTGGACGGCGACGTAAACGGCCACAAGTT
CAGCGTGTCCGGCGAGGGCGAGGGCGATGCCACCTACGGCAAGCTGACCCTGAAGTTCATCTGCACCACC
GGCAAGCTGCCCGTGCCCTGGCCCACCCTCGTGACCACCCTGACCTACGGCGTGCAGTGCTTCAGCCGCT
ACCCCGACCACATGAAGCAGCACGACTTCTTCAAGTCCGCCATGCCCGAAGGCTACGTCCAGGAGCGCAC
CATCTTCTTCAAGGACGACGGCAACTACAAGACCCGCGCCGAGGTGAAGTTCGAGGGCGACACCCTGGTG
AACCGCATCGAGCTGAAGGGCATCGACTTCAAGGAGGACGGCAACATCCTGGGGCACAAGCTGGAGTACA
ACTACAACAGCCACAACGTCTATATCATGGCCGACAAGCAGAAGAACGGCATCAAGGTGAACTTCAAGAT
CCGCCACAACATCGAGGACGGCAGCGTGCAGCTCGCCGACCACTACCAGCAGAACACCCCCATCGGCGAC
GGCCCCGTGCTGCTGCCCGACAACCACTACCTGAGCACCCAGTCCGCCCTGAGCAAAGACCCCAACGAGA
AGCGCGATCACATGGTCCTGCTGGAGTTCGTGACCGCCGCCGGGATCACTCTCGGCATGGACGAGCTGTA
CAAGGGTACCACAAGTTTGTACAAAAAAGCAGGCTCCGCGGCCGCCCCCTTCACCATGAGTGCTGCAGTG
ACTGCAGGGAAGCTGGCACGGGCACCGGCCGACCCTGGGAAAGCCGGGGTCCCCGGAGTTGCAGCTCCCG
GAGCTCCGGCGGCGGCTCCACCGGCGAAAGAGATCCCGGAGGTCCTAGTGGACCCACGCAGCCGGCGGCG
CTATGTGCGGGGCCGCTTTTTGGGCAAGGGCGGCTTTGCCAAGTGCTTCGAGATCTCGGACGCGGACACC
AAGGAGGTGTTCGCGGGCAAGATTGTGCCTAAGTCTCTGCTGCTCAAGCCGCACCAGAGGGAGAAGATGT
CCATGGAAATATCCATTCACCGCAGCCTCGCCCACCAGCACGTCGTAGGATTCCACGGCTTTTTCGAGGA
CAACGACTTCGTGTTCGTGGTGTTGGAGCTCTGCCGCCGGAGGTCTCTCCTGGAGCTGCACAAGAGGAGG
AAAGCCCTGACTGAGCCTGAGGCCCGATACTACCTACGGCAAATTGTGCTTGGCTGCCAGTACCTGCACC
GAAACCGAGTTATTCATCGAGACCTCAAGCTGGGCAACCTTTTCCTGAATGAAGATCTGGAGGTGAAAAT
AGGGGATTTTGGACTGGCAACCAAAGTCGAATATGACGGGGAGAGGAAGAAGACCCTGTGTGGGACTCCT
AATTACATAGCTCCCGAGGTGCTGAGCAAGAAAGGGCACAGTTTCGAGGTGGATGTGTGGTCCATTGGGT
GTATCATGTATACCTTGTTAGTGGGCAAACCACCTTTTGAGACTTCTTGCCTAAAAGAGACCTACCTCCG
GATCAAGAAGAATGAATACAGTATTCCCAAGCACATCAACCCCGTGGCCGCCTCCCTCATCCAGAAGATG
CTTCAGACAGATCCCACTGCCCGCCCAACCATTAACGAGCTGCTTAATGACGAGTTCTTTACTTCTGGCT
ATATCCCTGCCCGTCTCCCCATCACCTGCCTGACCATTCCACCAAGGTTTTCGATTGCTCCCAGCAGCCT
GGACCCCAGCAACCGGAAGCCCCTCACAGTCCTCAATAAAGGCTTGGAGAACCCCCTGCCTGAGCGTCCC
CGGGAAAAAGAAGAACCAGTGGTTCGAGAGACAGGTGAGGTGGTCGACTGCCACCTCAGTGACATGCTGC
AGCAGCTGCACAGTGTCAATGCCTCCAAGCCCTCGGAGCGTGGGCTGGTCAGGCAAGAGGAGGCTGAGGA
TCCTGCCTGCATCCCCATCTTCTGGGTCAGCAAGTGGGTGGACTATTCGGACAAGTACGGCCTTGGGTAT
CAGCTCTGTGATAACAGCGTGGGGGTGCTCTTCAATGACTCAACACGCCTCATCCTCTACAATGATGGTG
ACAGCCTGCAGTACATAGAGCGTGACGGCACTGAGTCCTACCTCACCGTGAGTTCCCATCCCAACTCCTT
GATGAAGAAGATCACCCTCCTTAAATATTTCCGCAATTACATGAGCGAGCACTTGCTGAAGGCAGGTGCC
AACATCACGCCGCGCGAAGGTGATGAGCTCGCCCGGCTGCCCTACCTACGGACCTGGTTCCGCACCCGCA
GCGCCATCATCCTGCACCTCAGCAACGGCAGCGTGCAGATCAACTTCTTCCAGGATCACACCAAGCTCAT
CTTGTGCCCACTGATGGCAGCCGTGACCTACATCGACGAGAAGCGGGACTTCCGCACATACCGCCTGAGT
CTCCTGGAGGAGTACGGCTGCTGCAAGGAGCTGGCCAGCCGGCTCCGCTACGCCCGCACTATGGTGGACA
AGCTGCTGAGCTCACGCTCGGCCAGCAACCGTCTCAAGGCCTCCTAATAGCAAGGGTGGGCGCGCCGACC
CAGCTTTCTTGTACAAAGTGGTCTCGAGTCTAGAGGGCCCGTTTAAACATATGGGCCCAGATCTCGAGTT
AACTGATCAGTTTAAACGTCGACCCTGTGGAATGTGTGTCAGTTAGGGTGTGGAAAGTCCCCAGGCTCCC
CAGCAGGCAGAAGTATGCAAAGCATGCATCTCAATTAGTCAGCAACCAGGTGTGGAAAGTCCCCAGGCTC
CCCAGCAGGCAGAAGTATGCAAAGCATGCATCTCAATTAGTCAGCAACCATAGTCCCGCCCCTAACTCCG
CCCATCCCGCCCCTAACTCCGCCCAGTTCCGCCCATTCTCCGCCCCATGGCTGACTAATTTTTTTTATTT
ATGCAGAGGCCGAGGCCGCCTCGGCCTCTGAGCTATTCCAGAAGTAGTGAGGAGGCTTTTTTGGAGGCCT
AGGCTTTTGCAAAAAGCTTACCATGACCGAGTACAAGCCCACGGTGCGCCTCGCCACCCGCGACGACGTC
CCCAGGGCCGTACGCACCCTCGCCGCCGCGTTCGCCGACTACCCCGCCACGCGCCACACCGTCGATCCGG
ACCGCCACATCGAGCGGGTCACCGAGCTGCAAGAACTCTTCCTCACGCGCGTCGGGCTCGACATCGGCAA
GGTGTGGGTCGCGGACGACGGCGCCGCGGTGGCGGTCTGGACCACGCCGGAGAGCGTCGAAGCGGGGGCG
GTGTTCGCCGAGATCGGCCCGCGCATGGCCGAGTTGAGCGGTTCCCGGCTGGCCGCGCAGCAACAGATGG
AAGGCCTCCTGGCGCCGCACCGGCCCAAGGAGCCCGCGTGGTTCCTGGCCACCGTCGGCGTCTCGCCCGA
CCACCAGGGCAAGGGTCTGGGCAGCGCCGTCGTGCTCCCCGGAGTGGAGGCGGCCGAGCGCGCCGGGGTG
CCCGCCTTCCTGGAGACCTCCGCGCCCCGCAACCTCCCCTTCTACGAGCGGCTCGGCTTCACCGTCACCG
CCGACGTCGAGGTGCCCGAAGGACCGCGCACCTGGTGCATGACCCGCAAGCCCGGTGCCTGACGCCCGCC
CCACGACCCGCAGCGCCCGACCGAAAGGAGCGCACGACCCCATGCATCGATAAAATAAAAGATTTTATTT
AGTCTCCAGAAAAAGGGGGGAATGAAAGACCCCACCTGTAGGTTTGGCAAGCTAGCTTAAGTAACGCCAT
TTTGCAAGGCATGGAAAAATACATAACTGAGAATAGAGAAGTTCAGATCAAGGTCAGGAACAGATGGAAC
AGCTGAATATGGGCCAAACAGGATATCTGTGGTAAGCAGTTCCTGCCCCGGCTCAGGGCCAAGAACAGAT
GGAACAGCTGAATATGGGCCAAACAGGATATCTGTGGTAAGCAGTTCCTGCCCCGGCTCAGGGCCAAGAA
CAGATGGTCCCCAGATGCGGTCCAGCCCTCAGCAGTTTCTAGAGAACCATCAGATGTTTCCAGGGTGCCC
CAAGGACCTGAAATGACCCTGTGCCTTATTTGAACTAACCAATCAGTTCGCTTCTCGCTTCTGTTCGCGC
GCTTCTGCTCCCCGAGCTCAATAAAAGAGCCCACAACCCCTCACTCGGGGCGCCAGTCCTCCGATTGACT
GAGTCGCCCGGGTACCCGTGTATCCAATAAACCCTCTTGCAGTTGCATCCGACTTGTGGTCTCGCTGTTC
CTTGGGAGGGTCTCCTCTGAGTGATTGACTACCCGTCAGCGGGGGTCTTTCACATGCAGCATGTATCAAA
ATTAATTTGGTTTTTTTTCTTAAGTATTTACATTAAATGGCCATAGTTGCATTAATGAATCGGCCAACGC
GCGGGGAGAGGCGGTTTGCGTATTGGGCGCTCTTCCGCTTCCTCGCTCACTGACTCGCTGCGCTCGGTCG
TTCGGCTGCGGCGAGCGGTATCAGCTCACTCAAAGGCGGTAATACGGTTATCCACAGAATCAGGGGATAA
CGCAGGAAAGAACATGTGAGCAAAAGGCCAGCAAAAGGCCAGGAACCGTAAAAAGGCCGCGTTGCTGGCG
TTTTTCCATAGGCTCCGCCCCCCTGACGAGCATCACAAAAATCGACGCTCAAGTCAGAGGTGGCGAAACC
CGACAGGACTATAAAGATACCAGGCGTTTCCCCCTGGAAGCTCCCTCGTGCGCTCTCCTGTTCCGACCCT
GCCGCTTACCGGATACCTGTCCGCCTTTCTCCCTTCGGGAAGCGTGGCGCTTTCTCATAGCTCACGCTGT
AGGTATCTCAGTTCGGTGTAGGTCGTTCGCTCCAAGCTGGGCTGTGTGCACGAACCCCCCGTTCAGCCCG
ACCGCTGCGCCTTATCCGGTAACTATCGTCTTGAGTCCAACCCGGTAAGACACGACTTATCGCCACTGGC
AGCAGCCACTGGTAACAGGATTAGCAGAGCGAGGTATGTAGGCGGTGCTACAGAGTTCTTGAAGTGGTGG
CCTAACTACGGCTACACTAGAAGAACAGTATTTGGTATCTGCGCTCTGCTGAAGCCAGTTACCTTCGGAA
AAAGAGTTGGTAGCTCTTGATCCGGCAAACAAACCACCGCTGGTAGCGGTGGTTTTTTTGTTTGCAAGCA
GCAGATTACGCGCAGAAAAAAAGGATCTCAAGAAGATCCTTTGATCTTTTCTACGGGGTCTGACGCTCAG
TGGAACGAAAACTCACGTTAAGGGATTTTGGTCATGAGATTATCAAAAAGGATCTTCACCTAGATCCTTT
TGCGGCCGCAAATCAATCTAAAGTATATATGAGTAAACTTGGTCTGACAGTTACCAATGCTTAATCAGTG
AGGCACCTATCTCAGCGATCTGTCTATTTCGTTCATCCATAGTTGCCTGACTCCCCGTCGTGTAGATAAC
TACGATACGGGAGGGCTTACCATCTGGCCCCAGTGCTGCAATGATACCGCGAGACCCACGCTCACCGGCT
CCAGATTTATCAGCAATAAACCAGCCAGCCGGAAGGGCCGAGCGCAGAAGTGGTCCTGCAACTTTATCCG
CCTCCATCCAGTCTATTAATTGTTGCCGGGAAGCTAGAGTAAGTAGTTCGCCAGTTAATAGTTTGCGCAA
CGTTGTTGCCATTGCTACAGGCATCGTGGTGTCACGCTCGTCGTTTGGTATGGCTTCATTCAGCTCCGGT
TCCCAACGATCAAGGCGAGTTACATGATCCCCCATGTTGTGCAAAAAAGCGGTTAGCTCCTTCGGTCCTC
CGATCGTTGTCAGAAGTAAGTTGGCCGCAGTGTTATCACTCATGGTTATGGCAGCACTGCATAATTCTCT
TACTGTCATGCCATCCGTAAGATGCTTTTCTGTGACTGGTGAGTACTCAACCAAGTCATTCTGAGAATAG
TGTATGCGGCGACCGAGTTGCTCTTGCCCGGCGTCAATACGGGATAATACCGCGCCACATAGCAGAACTT
TAAAAGTGCTCATCATTGGAAAACGTTCTTCGGGGCGAAAACTCTCAAGGATCTTACCGCTGTTGAGATC
CAGTTCGATGTAACCCACTCGTGCACCCAACTGATCTTCAGCATCTTTTACTTTCACCAGCGTTTCTGGG
TGAGCAAAAACAGGAAGGCAAAATGCCGCAAAAAAGGGAATAAGGGCGACACGGAAATGTTGAATACTCA
TACTCTTCCTTTTTCAATATTATTGAAGCATTTATCAGGGTTATTGTCTCATGAGCGGATACATATTTGA
ATGTATTTAGAAAAATAAACAAATAGGGGTTCCGCGCACATTTCCCCGAAAAGTGCCAC
